Addgene plasmid #25759: pEN_hU6miR-Gb2-K
Purpose: Entry vector with human U6 promoter driving both mouse G alpha 12 and G alpha 13 miR30-based shRNAs.
Depositing lab: Iain Fraser. Depositing organization: California Institute of Technology. Publication: A single lentiviral vector platform for microRNA-based conditional RNA interference and coordinated transgene expression. Shin KJ, Wall EA, Zavzavadjian JR, Santat LA, Liu J, Hwang JI, Rebres R, Roach T, Seaman W, Simon MI, Fraser ID. Proc Natl Acad Sci U S A. 2006 Sep 12. 103(37):13759-64. 10.1073/pnas.0606179103 PubMed 16945906.
Backbone
  Vector backbone: pENTR1A-Gent
  Backbone manufacturer: ATCC 10326362
  Backbone size w/o insert (bp): 4310
  Vector type: Entry vector
Growth in bacteria
  Bacterial resistance: Gentamicin, 10 μg/mL
  Growth temperature: 37°C
  Growth strain: Top10
  Growth instructions: Top10
  Copy number: Unknown
Gene/Insert
  Gene/Insert name: Gb2 miR-shRNA (alt name: G beta 2)
  Species: M. musculus (mouse)
  Insert size (bp): 22
  Entrez Gene: Gnb2 (a.k.a. Gnb-2)
  Cloning method: Restriction Enzyme; 5′ cloning site attL1 (not destroyed); 3′ cloning site attL2 (not destroyed)
  Sequencing primers: 5′ LKO1-5; 3′ n/a
Resource information
  A portion of this plasmid was derived from a plasmid made by: U6 promoter and miR-30- Greg Hannon, CSHL
Terms and licenses: Academic/Nonprofit Terms; Industry Terms: Not Available to Industry
Depositor comments: Entry vector with U6-driven G beta 2 miR-shRNA G beta 2 miR-shRNA: TGCTCATGTATTCCCACGACAA
How to cite: pEN_hU6miR-Gb2-K was a gift from Iain Fraser (Addgene plasmid # 25759 ; http://n2t.net/addgene:25759 ; RRID:Addgene_25759)
