[The description below was written by a language model from this plasmid's Addgene catalogue record and pLannotate feature annotations shown in this document.]
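Description:
pEN_hU6miR-Gb2-K is a Gateway entry vector built on the pENTR1A-Gent backbone and carrying a microRNA-based short hairpin RNA cassette against mouse G beta 2 (Gnb2). It is propagated in E. coli from a high-copy ColE1/pUC-type origin and selected with gentamicin. The feature table shows why. A gentamicin acetyltransferase gene (aacC1), driven by a class 1 integron Pc promoter, sits between two fragments of the original kanamycin resistance gene, indicating that the gentamicin cassette was inserted into and disrupts KanR. The rrnB T1 and T2 terminators lie upstream of the cloning region and insulate it from read-through transcription from the backbone.

The payload lies between attL1 and attL2. A human U6 RNA polymerase III promoter is followed by the 5' and 3' flanking sequences of human miR-30a, which frame a gap in the annotation where the hairpin sits. The catalogued insert is the 22-nt targeting sequence. Embedding the shRNA in a miR-30 context means the transcript is processed through the endogenous microRNA pathway to yield the mature silencing RNA. The attL sites allow the whole U6-miR-shRNA unit to be transferred by an LR Clonase reaction into attR-containing destination vectors. According to the associated publication, these belong to a lentiviral platform for microRNA-based RNA interference and coordinated transgene expression.

The record is internally inconsistent. The purpose line describes G alpha 12 and G alpha 13 shRNAs, whereas the plasmid name, insert fields, Entrez gene and depositor comments all specify a single G beta 2 shRNA. The feature table agrees with the latter, as it shows only one miR-30 cassette. The listed backbone size equals the full sequence length, so it probably refers to the whole plasmid.
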