Features (pLannotate 1.2.2; 13 found; start..end, strand, type, name):
     67..166     +  protein_bind   attL1: mutant version of attL; recombination site for the Gateway® LR reaction LR Clonase™
    426..667     +  promoter       U6 promoter: RNA polymerase III promoter for human U6 snRNA
    730..823     +  ncRNA          5' miR-30a: sequence upstream of the 71-nt precursor of the human miR-30a microRNA (Zeng et al., 2002) miRNA
    935..1047    +  ncRNA          3' miR-30a: sequence downstream of the 71-nt precursor of the human miR-30a microRNA (Zeng et al., 2002) miRNA
   1080..1179    -  protein_bind   attL2: mutant version of attL; recombination site for the Gateway® LR reaction LR Clonase™
   1302..1928    +  CDS            KanR (fragment): aminoglycoside phosphotransferase; aph(3')-Ia; confers resistance to kanamycin in bacteria or G418 (Geneticin®) in eukaryotes
   1962..2495    -  CDS            GmR: gentamycin acetyltransferase; aacC1; confers resistance to gentamycin
   2684..2712    -  promoter       Pc promoter: intI1 (promoter lies within the coding sequence); class 1 integron promoter
   2690..3037    -  CDS            YPR2_ECOLX (fragment): Protein predicted: Swiss-Prot protein existence level 4. From Escherichia coli.
   3042..3226    +  CDS            KanR (fragment): aminoglycoside phosphotransferase; aph(3')-Ia; confers resistance to kanamycin in bacteria or G418 (Geneticin®) in eukaryotes
   3369..3957    +  rep_origin     ori: high-copy-number ColE1/pMB1/pBR322/pUC origin of replication
   4125..4168    -  terminator     rrnB T1 terminator: Escherichia coli rrnB; transcription terminator T1 from the E. coli rrnB gene
   4300..17      +  terminator     rrnB T2 terminator (across the origin): transcription terminator T2 from the E. coli rrnB gene
>Addgene plasmid #25759 | pEN_hU6miR-Gb2-K | depositor full sequence | sequence record 12084 | Author sequence
CTGACGGATGGCCTTTTTGCGTTTCTACAAACTCTTCCTGTTAGTTAGTTACTTAAGCTCGGGCCCCAAA
TAATGATTTTATTTTGACTGATAGTGACCTGTTCGTTGCAACAAATTGATAAGCAATGCTTTTTTATAAT
GCCAACTTTGTACAAAAAAGCAGGCTTTAAAGGAACCAATTCAGTCGACTGGATCCCCCCGAGTCCAACA
CCCGTGGGAATCCCATGGGCACCATGGCCCCTCGCTCCAAAAATGCTTTCGCGTCTCGCAGACACTGCTC
GGTAGTTTCGGGGATCAGCGTTTGAGTAAGAGCCCGCGTCTGAACCCTCCGCGCCGCCCCGGCCCAGTGG
AAAGACGCGCAGGCAAAACGCACCACGTGACGGAGCGTGACCGCGCGCCGAGCGCGCGCCAAGGTCGGGC
AGGAAGAGGGCCTATTTCCCATGATTCCTTCATATTTGCATATACGATACAAGGCTGTTAGAGAGATAAT
TAGAATTAATTTGACTGTAAACACAAAGATATTAGTACAAAATACGTGACGTAGAAAGTAATAATTTCTT
GGGTAGTTTGCAGTTTTTAAAATTATGTTTTAAAATGGACTATCATATGCTTACCGTAACTTGAAAGTAT
TTCGATTTCTTGGCTTTATATATCTTGTGGAAAGGACGAAACACCGTGCTCGCTTCGGCAGCACATATAC
TAGTCGACTAGGGATAACAGGGTAATTGTTTGAATGAGGCTTCAGTACTTTACAGAATCGTTGCCTGCAC
ATCTTGGAAACACTTGCTGGGATTACTTCTTCAGGTTAACCCAACAGAAGGCTCGAGAAGGTATATTGCT
GTTGACAGTGAGCGCGCTCATGTATTCCCACGACAATAGTGAAGCCACAGATGTATTGTCGTGGGAATAC
ATGAGCATGCCTACTGCCTCGGAATTCAAGGGGCTACTTTAGGAGCAATTATCTTGTTTACTAAAACTGA
ATACCTTGCTATCTCTTTGATACATTTTTACAAAGCTGAATTAAAATGGTATAAATTAAATCACTTTTTT
CAATTCGCGGCCGCACTCGAGATATCTAGACCCAGCTTTCTTGTACAAAGTTGGCATTATAAGAAAGCAT
TGCTTATCAATTTGTTGCAACGAACAGGTCACTATCAGTCAAAATAAAATCATTATTTGCCATCCAGCTG
CAGCTCTGGCCCGTGTCTCAAAATCTCTGATGTTACATTGCACAAGATAAAAATATATCATCATGAACAA
TAAAACTGTCTGCTTACATAAACAGTAATACAAGGGGTGTTATGAGCCATATTCAACGGGAAACGTCGAG
GCCGCGATTAAATTCCAACATGGATGCTGATTTATATGGGTATAAATGGGCTCGCGATAATGTCGGGCAA
TCAGGTGCGACAATCTATCGCTTGTATGGGAAGCCCGATGCGCCAGAGTTGTTTCTGAAACATGGCAAAG
GTAGCGTTGCCAATGATGTTACAGATGAGATGGTCAGACTAAACTGGCTGACGGAATTTATGCCTCTTCC
GACCATCAAGCATTTTATCCGTACTCCTGATGATGCATGGTTACTCACCACTGCGATCCCCGGAAAAACA
GCATTCCAGGTATTAGAAGAATATCCTGATTCAGGTGAAAATATTGTTGATGCGCTGGCAGTGTCCCTGC
GCCGGTTGCATTCGATTCCTGTTTGTAATTGTCCTTTTAACAGCGATCGCGTATTTCGTCTCGCTCAGGC
GCAATCACGAATGAATAACGGTTTGGTTGATGCGAGTGATTTTGATGACGAGCGTAATGGCTGGCCTGTT
GAACAAGTCTGGAAAGAAATGCATAAACTTTTGCCATTCTCACCGGATTCAGTCGTCACTCATGGTGATT
TCTCACTTGATAACCTTATTTTTGACGAGGGGAAATTAGGCCGGGAAGCCGATCTCGGCTTGAACGAATT
GTTAGGTGGCGGTACTTGGGTCGATATCAAAGTGCATCACTTCTTCCCGTATGCCCAACTTTGTATAGAG
AGCCACTGCGGGATCGTCACCGTAATCTGCTTGCACGTAGATCACATAAGCACCAAGCGCGTTGGCCTCA
TGCTTGAGGAGATTGATGAGCGCGGTGGCAATGCCCTGCCTCCGGTGCTCGCCGGAGACTGCGAGATCAT
AGATATAGATCTCACTACGCGGCTGCTCAAACCTGGGCAGAACGTAAGCCGCGAGAGCGCCAACAACCGC
TTCTTGGTCGAAGGCAGCAAGCGCGATGAATGTCTTACTACGGAGCAAGTTCCCGAGGTAATCGGAGTCC
GGCTGATGTTGGGAGTAGGTGGCTACGTCTCCGAACTCACGACCGAAAAGATCAAGAGCAGCCCGCATGG
ATTTGACTTGGTCAGGGCCGAGCCTACATGTGCGAATGATGCCCATACTTGAGCCACCTAACTTTGTTTT
AGGGCGACTGCCCTGCTGCGTAACATCGTTGCTGCTGCGTAACATCGTTGCTGCTCCATAACATCAAACA
TCGACCCACGGCGTAACGCGCTTGCTGCTTGGATGCCCGAGGCATAGACTGTACAAAAAAACAGTCATAA
CAAGCCATGAAAACCGCCACTGCGCCGTTACCACCGCTGCGTTCGGTCAAGGTTCTGGACCAGTTGCGTG
AGCGCATACGCTACTTGCATTACAGTTTACGAACCGAACAGGCTTATGTCAACTGGGTTCGTGCCTTCAT
CCGTTTCCACGGTGTGCGTCACCCGGCAACCTTGGGCAGCAGCGAAGTCGAGGCATTTCTGTCCTGGCTG
GCGAACGAGCGCAAGGTTTCGGTCTCCACGCATCGTCAGGCATTGGCGGCCTTGCTGTTCTTCTACGGCA
AGGTGCTGTGCACGGATCTGCCCTGGCTTCAGGAGATCGGAAGACCTCGGCCGTCGCGGCGCTTGCCGGT
GGTGCTGACCCCGGATGAAGTGGTTCGCATCCTCGGTTTTCTGGAAGGCGAGCATCGTTTGTTCGCCCAG
GACTCTAGCTATAGTTCTAGTGGTTGGCTACTAATAGGTTGTATTGATGTTGGACGAGTCGGAATCGCAG
ACCGATACCAGGATCTTGCCATCCTATGGAACTGCCTCGGTGAGTTTTCTCCTTCATTACAGAAACGGCT
TTTTCAAAAATATGGTATTGATAATCCTGATATGAATAAATTGCAGTTTCATTTGATGCTCGATGAGTTT
TTCTAATCAGAATTGGTTAATTGGTTGTAACACTGGCAGAGCATTACGCTGACTTGACGGGACGGCGCAA
GCTCATGACCAAAATCCCTTAACGTGAGTTTTCGTTCCACTGAGCGTCAGACCCCGTAGAAAAGATCAAA
GGATCTTCTTGAGATCCTTTTTTTCTGCGCGTAATCTGCTGCTTGCAAACAAAAAAACCACCGCTACCAG
CGGTGGTTTGTTTGCCGGATCAAGAGCTACCAACTCTTTTTCCGAAGGTAACTGGCTTCAGCAGAGCGCA
GATACCAAATACTGTCCTTCTAGTGTAGCCGTAGTTAGGCCACCACTTCAAGAACTCTGTAGCACCGCCT
ACATACCTCGCTCTGCTAATCCTGTTACCAGTGGCTGCTGCCAGTGGCGATAAGTCGTGTCTTACCGGGT
TGGACTCAAGACGATAGTTACCGGATAAGGCGCAGCGGTCGGGCTGAACGGGGGGTTCGTGCACACAGCC
CAGCTTGGAGCGAACGACCTACACCGAACTGAGATACCTACAGCGTGAGCTATGAGAAAGCGCCACGCTT
CCCGAAGGGAGAAAGGCGGACAGGTATCCGGTAAGCGGCAGGGTCGGAACAGGAGAGCGCACGAGGGAGC
TTCCAGGGGGAAACGCCTGGTATCTTTATAGTCCTGTCGGGTTTCGCCACCTCTGACTTGAGCGTCGATT
TTTGTGATGCTCGTCAGGGGGGCGGAGCCTATGGAAAAACGCCAGCAACGCGGCCTTTTTACGGTTCCTG
GCCTTTTGCTGGCCTTTTGCTCACATGTTCTTTCCTGCGTTATCCCCTGATTCTGTGGATAACCGTATTA
CCGCTAGCATGGATCTCGGGGACGTCTAACTACTAAGCGAGAGTAGGGAACTGCCAGGCATCAAATAAAA
CGAAAGGCTCAGTCGGAAGACTGGGCCTTTCGTTTTATCTGTTGTTTGTCGGTGAACGCTCTCCTGAGTA
GGACAAATCCGCCGGGAGCGGATTTGAACGTTGTGAAGCAACGGCCCGGAGGGTGGCGGGCAGGACGCCC
GCCATAAACTGCCAGGCATCAAACTAAGCAGAAGGCCATC
