>Addgene plasmid #25759 | pEN_hU6miR-Gb2-K | addgene partial sequence | sequence record 31786 | 25759 with LKO.1-5
TATCTTGTGGAAAGGACGAAACACCGTGCTCGCTTCGGCAGCACATATACTAGTCGACTAGGGATAACAG
GGTAATTGTTTGAATGAGGCTTCAGTACTTTACAGAATCGTTGCCTGCACATCTTGGAAACACTTGCTGG
GATTACTTCTTCAGGTTAACCCAACAGAAGGCTCGAGAAGGTATATTGCTGTTGACAGTGAGCGCGCTCA
TGTATTCCCACGACAATAGTGAAGCCACAGATGTATTGTCGTGGGAATACATGAGCATGCCTACTGCCTC
GGAATTCAAGGGGCTACTTTAGGAGCAATTATCTTGTTTACTAAAACTGAATACCTTGCTATCTCTTTGA
TACATTTTTACAAAGCTGAATTAAAATGGTATAAATTAAATCACTTTTTTCAATTCGCGGCCGCACTCGA
GATATCTAGACCCAGCTTTCTTGTACAAAGTTGGCATTATAAGAAAGCATTGCTTATCAATTTGTTGCAA
CGAACAGGTCACTATCAGTCAAAATAAAATCATTATTTGCCATCCAGCTGCAGCTCTGGCCCGTGTCTCA
AAATCTCTGATGTTACATTGCACAAGATAAAAATATATCATCATGAACAATAAAACTGTCTGCTTACATA
AACAGTAATACAAGGGGTGTTATGAGCCATATTC
